Addgene plasmid #223654: pAAV-hSyn-flx-fDIO-HA-Rpl10a-T2A-myc-hM3D(Gq)
Purpose: Expresses vTRAP and hM3D(Gq) in a FlpON-CreOFF dependent manner
Depositing lab: Oscar Marin. Depositing organization: King's College London. Publication: Regulation of PV interneuron plasticity by neuropeptide-encoding genes. Selten M, Bernard C, Mukherjee D, Hamid F, Hanusz-Godoy A, Oozeer F, Zimmer C, Marin O. Nature. 2025 Apr 30. doi: 10.1038/s41586-025-08933-z. PubMed 40307547.
Backbone
  Vector backbone: pAAV
  Backbone size w/o insert (bp): 4977
  Total vector size (bp): 7545
  Modifications to backbone: Replaced the DIO casette with a flx-fDIO cassette (FlpON-CreOFF)
  Vector type: AAV
Growth in bacteria
  Bacterial resistance: Ampicillin, 100 μg/mL
  Growth temperature: 37°C
  Growth strain: NEB Stable
  Copy number: High Copy
Gene/Insert
  Gene/Insert name: vTRAP-T2A-hM3D(Gq)
  Species: H. sapiens (human)
  Promoter: hSyn
  Tag / fusion protein: HA
  Cloning method: Gibson Cloning
  Sequencing primers: 5′ N/A
Resource information
  A portion of this plasmid was derived from a plasmid made by: Bryan Roth
Terms and licenses: Academic/Nonprofit Terms; Industry Terms: Not Available to Industry
Depositor comments: Please visit https://doi.org/10.1101/2023.02.03.527010 for bioRxiv preprint.
How to cite: pAAV-hSyn-flx-fDIO-HA-Rpl10a-T2A-myc-hM3D(Gq) was a gift from Oscar Marin (Addgene plasmid # 223654 ; http://n2t.net/addgene:223654 ; RRID:Addgene_223654)
