[The description below was written by a language model from this plasmid's Addgene catalogue record and pLannotate feature annotations shown in this document.]
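Description:
pAAV-hSyn-flx-fDIO-HA-Rpl10a-T2A-myc-hM3D(Gq) is an adeno-associated virus transfer plasmid of about 7.5 kb, built on a pAAV backbone for packaging recombinant AAV aimed at neurons. In bacteria it is maintained through a high-copy ColE1/pUC-type origin and selected with ampicillin via the β-lactamase gene; an f1 origin is also present. The annotation detects one complete AAV2 inverted terminal repeat and only short fragments of the other. This is common in sequencing-based annotation of these structured repeats, but the record alone does not establish whether the second ITR is intact.

Between the ITRs, the human synapsin I promoter drives neuron-specific expression, followed downstream by WPRE, which enhances transcript stability and expression, and the human growth hormone polyadenylation signal. The payload is a single open reading frame placed in inverted orientation relative to the promoter. It encodes HA-tagged ribosomal protein Rpl10a (the "vTRAP" component, which allows affinity capture of ribosome-bound mRNA from expressing cells) joined to a myc-tagged hM3D(Gq). The name indicates a self-cleaving T2A peptide between them, though it is not separately annotated. hM3D(Gq) is an excitatory chemogenetic DREADD receptor, which the annotation matches to human muscarinic M3 receptor. Oppositely oriented FRT sites flank the inverted cassette, so Flp recombinase flips it into the sense orientation and turns expression on. A pair of same-orientation loxP sites lies outside the FRT sites, so Cre excises the whole cassette and prevents expression. The depositors replaced the standard DIO cassette with this FlpON-CreOFF design. The result is intersectional targeting of Flp-positive, Cre-negative neurons for combined chemogenetic activation and translating-ribosome profiling. The associated publication concerns plasticity in PV interneurons.
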