Features (pLannotate 1.2.2; 22 found; start..end, strand, type, name):
    170..646     +  polyA_signal   hGH poly(A) signal: human growth hormone polyadenylation signal
    686..826     +  repeat_region  AAV2 ITR: inverted terminal repeat of adeno-associated virus serotype 2 inverted
    831..882     -  misc_feature   bom (fragment): basis of mobility region from pBR322
    901..1356    +  rep_origin     f1 ori (sequence partly withheld): f1 bacteriophage origin of replication; arrow indicates direction of (+) strand synthesis
   1357..1406    -  misc_feature   bom (fragment): basis of mobility region from pBR322
   1508..1543    -  CDS            rop (fragment): Rop protein, which maintains plasmids at low copy number; rop
   1638..1742    +  promoter       AmpR promoter: bla
   1743..2603    +  CDS            AmpR: β-lactamase; bla; confers resistance to ampicillin, carbenicillin, and related antibiotics
   2774..3362    +  rep_origin     ori: high-copy-number ColE1/pMB1/pBR322/pUC origin of replication
   3435..3462    +  repeat_region  AAV2 ITR (fragment): inverted terminal repeat of adeno-associated virus serotype 2 inverted
   3491..3518    +  repeat_region  AAV2 ITR (fragment): inverted terminal repeat of adeno-associated virus serotype 2 inverted
   3598..4045    +  promoter       hSyn promoter: human synapsin I promoter; confers neuron-specific expression (Kügler et al., 2003)
   4065..4098    +  protein_bind   loxP: Cre-mediated recombination occurs in the 8-bp core sequence (GCATACAT). Cre recombinase
   4115..4162    +  protein_bind   FRT: FLP-mediated recombination occurs in the 8-bp core sequence TCTAGAAA (Turan and Bode, 2011). FLP recombinase from the Saccharomyces cerevisiae 2μ plasmid
   4289..4318    -  CDS            3xMyc (fragment): 3 tandem Myc epitope tags
   4322..6088    -  CDS            CHRM3: ACM3_HUMAN - Experimental evidence at protein level: Swiss-Prot protein existence level 1. The muscarinic acetylcholine receptor mediates various cellular responses, including inhibition of adenylate cyclase, breakdown of phosphoinositides and modulation of potassium channels through the action of G proteins. Primary transducing effect is Pi turnover. From Homo sapiens (Human).
   6143..6790    -  CDS            RPL10A (sequence withheld): RL10A_HUMAN - Also known as NEDD6. Experimental evidence at protein level: Swiss-Prot protein existence level 1. Component of the large ribosomal subunit. From Homo sapiens (Human).
   6792..6817    -  CDS            3xHA (fragment): three tandem HA epitope tags
   6840..6887    -  protein_bind   FRT: FLP-mediated recombination occurs in the 8-bp core sequence TCTAGAAA (Turan and Bode, 2011). FLP recombinase from the Saccharomyces cerevisiae 2μ plasmid
   7026..7059    +  protein_bind   loxP: Cre-mediated recombination occurs in the 8-bp core sequence (GCATACAT). Cre recombinase
   7060..7084    +  misc_feature   MCS (fragment): pBluescript multiple cloning site
   7084..138     +  misc_feature   WPRE (across the origin): woodchuck hepatitis virus posttranscriptional regulatory element
>Addgene plasmid #223654 | pAAV-hSyn-flx-fDIO-HA-Rpl10a-T2A-myc-hM3D(Gq) | addgene full sequence | sequence record 444378 | Addgene NGS Result
CGTCCTTCTGCTACGTCCCTTCGGCCCTCAATCCAGCGGACCTTCCTTCCCGCGGCCTGCTGCCGGCTCT
GCGGCCTCTTCCGCGTCTTCGCCTTCGCCCTCAGACGAGTCGGATCTCCCTTTGGGCCGCCTCCCCGCAT
CGATACCGAGCGCTGCTCGAGAGATCTACGGGTGGCATCCCTGTGACCCCTCCCCAGTGCCTCTCCTGGC
CCTGGAAGTTGCCACTCCAGTGCCCACCAGCCTTGTCCTAATAAAATTAAGTTGCATCATTTTGTCTGAC
TAGGTGTCCTTCTATAATATTATGGGGTGGAGGGGGGTGGTATGGAGCAAGGGGCAAGTTGGGAAGACAA
CCTGTAGGGCCTGCGGGGTCTATTGGGAACCAAGCTGGAGTGCAGTGGCACAATCTTGGCTCACTGCAAT
CTCCGCCTCCTGGGTTCAAGCGATTCTCCTGCCTCAGCCTCCCGAGTTGTTGGGATTCCAGGCATGCATG
ACCAGGCTCAGCTAATTTTTGTTTTTTTGGTAGAGACGGGGTTTCACCATATTGGCCAGGCTGGTCTCCA
ACTCCTAATCTCAGGTGATCTACCCACCTTGGCCTCCCAAATTGCTGGGATTACAGGCGTGAACCACTGC
TCCCTTCCCTGTCCTTCTGATTTTGTAGGTAACCACGTGCGGACCGAGCGGCCGCAGGAACCCCTAGTGA
TGGAGTTGGCCACTCCCTCTCTGCGCGCTCGCTCGCTCACTGAGGCCGGGCGACCAAAGGTCGCCCGACG
CCCGGGCTTTGCCCGGGCGGCCTCAGTGAGCGAGCGAGCGCGCAGCTGCCTGCAGGGGCGCCTGATGCGG
TATTTTCTCCTTACGCATCTGTGCGGTATTTCACACCGCATA
[95 nt withheld, positions 883-977]
T
[46 nt withheld, positions 979-1024]
C
[141 nt withheld, positions 1026-1166]
CCTTTGACGTTGGAGTCCACGTTCTTT
[37 nt withheld, positions 1194-1230]
ACTCTATCTCGGGCTATTCTTTTGATTTATAAGGGATTTTGCCGATTTCGGTCTATTGGTTAAAAAATGA
GCTGATTTAACAAAAATTTAACGCGAATTTTAACAAAATATTAACGTTTACAATTTTATGGTGCACTCTC
AGTACAATCTGCTCTGATGCCGCATAGTTAAGCCAGCCCCGACACCCGCCAACACCCGCTGACGCGCCCT
GACGGGCTTGTCTGCTCCCGGCATCCGCTTACAGACAAGCTGTGACCGTCTCCGGGAGCTGCATGTGTCA
GAGGTTTTCACCGTCATCACCGAAACGCGCGAGACGAAAGGGCCTCGTGATACGCCTATTTTTATAGGTT
AATGTCATGATAATAATGGTTTCTTAGACGTCAGGTGGCACTTTTCGGGGAAATGTGCGCGGAACCCCTA
TTTGTTTATTTTTCTAAATACATTCAAATATGTATCCGCTCATGAGACAATAACCCTGATAAATGCTTCA
ATAATATTGAAAAAGGAAGAGTATGAGTATTCAACATTTCCGTGTCGCCCTTATTCCCTTTTTTGCGGCA
TTTTGCCTTCCTGTTTTTGCTCACCCAGAAACGCTGGTGAAAGTAAAAGATGCTGAAGATCAGTTGGGTG
CACGAGTGGGTTACATCGAACTGGATCTCAACAGCGGTAAGATCCTTGAGAGTTTTCGCCCCGAAGAACG
TTTTCCAATGATGAGCACTTTTAAAGTTCTGCTATGTGGCGCGGTATTATCCCGTATTGACGCCGGGCAA
GAGCAACTCGGTCGCCGCATACACTATTCTCAGAATGACTTGGTTGAGTACTCACCAGTCACAGAAAAGC
ATCTTACGGATGGCATGACAGTAAGAGAATTATGCAGTGCTGCCATAACCATGAGTGATAACACTGCGGC
CAACTTACTTCTGACAACGATCGGAGGACCGAAGGAGCTAACCGCTTTTTTGCACAACATGGGGGATCAT
GTAACTCGCCTTGATCGTTGGGAACCGGAGCTGAATGAAGCCATACCAAACGACGAGCGTGACACCACGA
TGCCTGTAGCAATGGCAACAACGTTGCGCAAACTATTAACTGGCGAACTACTTACTCTAGCTTCCCGGCA
ACAATTAATAGACTGGATGGAGGCGGATAAAGTTGCAGGACCACTTCTGCGCTCGGCCCTTCCGGCTGGC
TGGTTTATTGCTGATAAATCTGGAGCCGGTGAGCGTGGGTCTCGCGGTATCATTGCAGCACTGGGGCCAG
ATGGTAAGCCCTCCCGTATCGTAGTTATCTACACGACGGGGAGTCAGGCAACTATGGATGAACGAAATAG
ACAGATCGCTGAGATAGGTGCCTCACTGATTAAGCATTGGTAACTGTCAGACCAAGTTTACTCATATATA
CTTTAGATTGATTTAAAACTTCATTTTTAATTTAAAAGGATCTAGGTGAAGATCCTTTTTGATAATCTCA
TGACCAAAATCCCTTAACGTGAGTTTTCGTTCCACTGAGCGTCAGACCCCGTAGAAAAGATCAAAGGATC
TTCTTGAGATCCTTTTTTTCTGCGCGTAATCTGCTGCTTGCAAACAAAAAAACCACCGCTACCAGCGGTG
GTTTGTTTGCCGGATCAAGAGCTACCAACTCTTTTTCCGAAGGTAACTGGCTTCAGCAGAGCGCAGATAC
CAAATACTGTTCTTCTAGTGTAGCCGTAGTTAGGCCACCACTTCAAGAACTCTGTAGCACCGCCTACATA
CCTCGCTCTGCTAATCCTGTTACCAGTGGCTGCTGCCAGTGGCGATAAGTCGTGTCTTACCGGGTTGGAC
TCAAGACGATAGTTACCGGATAAGGCGCAGCGGTCGGGCTGAACGGGGGGTTCGTGCACACAGCCCAGCT
TGGAGCGAACGACCTACACCGAACTGAGATACCTACAGCGTGAGCTATGAGAAAGCGCCACGCTTCCCGA
AGGGAGAAAGGCGGACAGGTATCCGGTAAGCGGCAGGGTCGGAACAGGAGAGCGCACGAGGGAGCTTCCA
GGGGGAAACGCCTGGTATCTTTATAGTCCTGTCGGGTTTCGCCACCTCTGACTTGAGCGTCGATTTTTGT
GATGCTCGTCAGGGGGGCGGAGCCTATGGAAAAACGCCAGCAACGCGGCCTTTTTACGGTTCCTGGCCTT
TTGCTGGCCTTTTGCTCACATGTCCTGCAGGCAGCTGCGCGCTCGCTCGCTCACTGAGGCCGCCCGGGCG
TCGGGCGACCTTTGGTCGCCCGGCCTCAGTGAGCGAGCGAGCGCGCAGAGAGGGAGTGGCCAACTCCATC
ACTAGGGGTTCCTGCGGCCGCACGCGTGTGTCTAGACTGCAGAGGGCCCTGCGTATGAGTGCAAGTGGGT
TTTAGGACCAGGATGAGGCGGGGTGGGGGTGCCTACCTGACGACCGACCCCGACCCACTGGACAAGCACC
CAACCCCCATTCCCCAAATTGCGCATCCCCTATCAGAGAGGGGGAGGGGAAACAGGATGCGGCGAGGCGC
GTGCGCACTGCCAGCTTCAGCACCGCGGACAGTGCCTTCGCCCCCGCCTGGCGGCGCGCGCCACCGCCGC
CTCAGCACTGAAGGCGCGCTGACGTCACTCGCCGGTCCCCCGCAAACTCCCCTTCCCGGCCACCTTGGTC
GCGTCCGCGCCGCCGCCGGCCCAGCCGGACCGCACCACGCGAGGCGCGAGATAGGGGGGCACGGGCGCGA
CCATCTGCGCTGCGGCGCCGGCGACTCAGCGCTGCCTCAGTCTGCGGTGGGCAGCGGAGGAGTCGTGTCG
TGCCTGAGAGCGCAGTCGAGAAGGTACCGGATCCATAACTTCGTATAGCATACATTATACGAAGTTATAT
ACCGCGGGCCCGGGGAAGTTCCTATTCCGAAGTTCCTATTCTCTAGAAAGTATAGGAACTTCATCAAAAT
AGGAAGACCAATGCTTCACCATCGACCCGAATTGCCAAGCATCACCATCGACAGAAGTTCCTATTCCGAA
GTTCCTATTCTTCAAAAGGTATAGGAACTTCGTCGACGGCGCGCCTTACAGATCTTCTTCAGAGATGAGT
TTCTGCTCCTTCAAGGCCTGCTCGGGTGCGCGCTTGTGAAAAATGACCGACTGTCTCTGCTGGTACTGCT
GCTTGCGCCTCTTTTTTTTGTCACACTGGCACAGCAGCAGCATCTTGAAAGTGGTTCTGAATGTTTTGTT
GCACAGAGCATAGCACACGGGGTTCACGGTGCTGTTGATGTAGCACAGCCAGTAGCCCAGATTCCAAAAG
GTTTTGGGTATGCAGCTGTCACAAAAGGTGTTCACCAGAACCATGATGTTGTATGGGGTCCAAGTGATGA
TGAAGGCAAGCAAGATCGCACTGAGGGTCTGGGCCGCTTTCTTCTCCTTGACCAGGGACATCCTTTTCCG
CTTAGTGATCTGACTTCTGGTCTTCAGAGCAAACCTCTTGGCCAGAGTGGCTTCCTTGAAGGACAGAGGT
AGAGTGGCCGTGCTCTTACCCACTGAGGAGTTGACGTCAGAAGTCTTAGCTGTGTCCACGGCTGACTCTA
GCTGGATGGGAAGCTTGGAGAAGCTTTTTGGAAAACTGCCTCCATCGTCCACGCTCTTCTGGGCCTGCAG
CTTGTCGGCTTTCCTCTCCAAGTCCACCATCCCCAGCTCCTCCTCAGGCACCTGCAGGTTGTCCGATGAG
GGTAACTTGGTGGAGTTGAGGATGGTGCTGTGACCCGGAAGCTTGAGCACGATGGAGTAGATGGCTCTCG
TCTCGGAGCCAATGTCCTCCTCGTCGGAGGAGGCGGAGTTCTCCAGGGAGGCAGCAGCATCATTGTTGTT
CCAACTGTCACTGCTGCTGTGGTCTTGGTCCATCTGCTCGGAGCTGGGTTTCCAGCTCTTGGTTGTGAAC
CAGAAGTGGCAGCGGCCATACTTCCTCCTGTTGGAGCGTTTCATGCTTTGCTGTTGAAGTTCGTAACTGC
TGCAGCTTCGAGAACTGCCCGTGGGGTGGACAAAGTTTTCTGTCTCTGCCTCTGTCCCAGAGGCTTGCAG
GCCAGCAAGCTCTTTGGTACGCTTTTCAGTTTCCTTATAGATCCTCCAGTATAAAATAGTCATAATGGTG
ACAGGCATATAAAAACCAGCGATGGCTGTGCCAAAAGTAATGGTGGGCTCACTGAGGAACTGAATGAAGC
ACTCTCCCGGAGGCACAGTTCTCTTTCCAACAAAGTATTGCCAGAACAAGATGGCAGGAGCCCAAAGGAC
AAAGGAGATGACCCAAGCCAGACCGATCATCACACCGGCTCTCTTTGTTGTTCGTTTGGCTCGGTACGTG
AGCGGCCTCGTGATGGAAAAGTATCTGTCAAAGCTGATGACCAGAAGATTCATAACAGAGGCATTGCTGG
CTACGCAGTCAATGGCAAGCCAGAGGTCACAGGCCAAGTTCCCTAAGGCCCATCGATTCATGATGATGTA
GGTCGTAAACAGATTCATTGAAATGACCCCGATAATCAGATCGGCACAGGCCAGGCTTAAGAGGAAGTAG
TTGTTGACCGTCTTCAGCTGCTTGTTGACCTTAAATGACACAATTACCAGGATGTTGCCGATGATGGTCA
CCAAGGCCAGGATGCCCGTTAAGAAAGCGATGAAGACCACTTGCCAGACGGTATGACCTCCCAGAGGGTC
ATCGGTGGTACCGTCTGGAGAGGAGAAATTGCCAGCTGCTCGAGAAACATTGTAGCTGCCGAAATGAGTG
ACGGTTCCCGGGGGCAGCCCTGCATCGGAGGGGCTGTGTATCCAGGAGGAGCTGATGTTTGGAAACAAAG
GCGAGGTTGTACTGTTATTGTGCAAGGTGGGGCCGGGGTTCTCCTCCACGTCGCCGCAGGTCAGCAGGCT
GCCCCTGCCCTC
[648 nt withheld, positions 6143-6790]
GGCGTAATCTGGAACATCGTATGGGTACATGGTGGCGCTAGCACGCGCCGAAGTTCCTATACTTTCTAGA
GAATAGGAACTTCGGAATAGGAACTTCCATTGGGATTCTTCCTATTTTGATCCAAGCATCACCATCGACC
CTCTAGTCCAGATCTCACCATCGACCCGAAGTTCCTATACCTTTTGAAGAATAGGAACTTCGGAATAGGA
ACTTCAAGCTTATATGCGGCCGATCATAACTTCGTATAGCATACATTATACGAAGTTATGAATTCGATAT
CAAGCTTATCGATAATCAACCTCTGGATTACAAAATTTGTGAAAGATTGACTGGTATTCTTAACTATGTT
GCTCCTTTTACGCTATGTGGATACGCTGCTTTAATGCCTTTGTATCATGCTATTGCTTCCCGTATGGCTT
TCATTTTCTCCTCCTTGTATAAATCCTGGTTGCTGTCTCTTTATGAGGAGTTGTGGCCCGTTGTCAGGCA
ACGTGGCGTGGTGTGCACTGTGTTTGCTGACGCAACCCCCACTGGTTGGGGCATTGCCACCACCTGTCAG
CTCCTTTCCGGGACTTTCGCTTTCCCCCTCCCTATTGCCACGGCGGAACTCATCGCCGCCTGCCTTGCCC
GCTGCTGGACAGGGGCTCGGCTGTTGGGCACTGACAATTCCGTGGTGTTGTCGGGGAAATCATCGTCCTT
TCCTTGGCTGCTCGCCTATGTTGCCACCTGGATTCTGCGCGGGA
